Addgene plasmid #29063: pEMS1147
Purpose: Expression of the reporter gene was not detected in the brain and eye.
Depositing lab: Elizabeth Simpson. Depositing organization: University of British Columbia. Publication: A regulatory toolbox of MiniPromoters to drive selective expression in the brain. Portales-Casamar E, Swanson DJ, Liu L, de Leeuw CN, Banks KG, Ho Sui SJ, Fulton DL, Ali J, Amirabbasi M, Arenillas DJ, Babyak N, Black SF, Bonaguro RJ, Brauer E, Candido TR, Castellarin M, Chen J, Chen Y, Cheng JC, Chopra V, Docking TR, Dreolini L, D'Souza CA, Flynn EK, Glenn R, Hatakka K, Hearty TG, Imanian B, Jiang S, Khorasan-zadeh S, Komljenovic I, Laprise S, Liao NY, Lim JS, Lithwick S, Liu F, Liu J, Lu M, McConechy M, McLeod AJ, Milisavljevic M, Mis J, O'Connor K, Palma B, Palmquist DL, Schmouth JF, Swanson MI, Tam B, Ticoll A, Turner JL, Varhol R, Vermeulen J, Watkins RF, Wilson G, Wong BK, Wong SH, Wong TY, Yang GS, Ypsilanti AR, Jones SJ, Holt RA, Goldowitz D, Wasserman WW, Simpson EM. Proc Natl Acad Sci U S A. 2010 Sep 21. 107(38):16589-94. 10.1073/pnas.1009158107 PubMed 20807748.
Backbone
  Vector backbone: pEMS1302
  Backbone size w/o insert (bp): 17451
  Vector type: Pleiades Promoter Project [sic, Pleaides Plieades]
Growth in bacteria
  Bacterial resistance: Ampicillin, 100 μg/mL
  Growth temperature: 37°C
  Growth strain: DH5alpha
  Growth instructions: DH10B
  Copy number: High Copy
Gene/Insert
  Gene/Insert name: Ple161 (alt names: PITX3; Pituitary homeobox 3)
  Species: H. sapiens (human)
  Insert size (bp): 3990
  Entrez Gene: PITX3 (a.k.a. ASGD1, ASMD, ASOD, CTPP4, CTRCT11, PTX3)
  Tag / fusion protein: EGFP-Cre-NLS (C terminal on backbone)
  Cloning method: Restriction Enzyme; 5′ cloning site FseI (unknown if destroyed); 3′ cloning site AscI (unknown if destroyed)
  Sequencing primers: 5′ Unknown
Terms and licenses: Academic/Nonprofit Terms; Industry Terms: Not Available to Industry
How to cite: pEMS1147 was a gift from Elizabeth Simpson (Addgene plasmid # 29063 ; http://n2t.net/addgene:29063 ; RRID:Addgene_29063)
