[The description below was written by a language model from this plasmid's Addgene catalogue record.]
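Description:
pEMS1147 is a Pleiades Promoter Project plasmid built on the large pEMS1302 backbone (about 17.5 kb without insert). It carries Ple161, a roughly 4 kb human MiniPromoter designed from regulatory sequence of PITX3 (pituitary homeobox 3). The MiniPromoter was cloned between the FseI and AscI sites by restriction cloning. The plasmid is a high-copy construct propagated in E. coli under ampicillin selection. The record includes no feature table, so the replication origin, polyadenylation signals and the other elements that make up the sizeable backbone are not stated here.

The payload is a promoter-reporter arrangement rather than a protein-coding insert. Ple161 sits upstream of a backbone-encoded EGFP-Cre-NLS fusion, so any transcriptional activity of the PITX3-derived regulatory sequence would produce a nuclear-targeted protein. That protein combines direct green fluorescence with Cre recombinase activity, and the Cre activity could in principle also be read out through recombination of loxP-flanked targets.

The construct belongs to a collection of compact human MiniPromoters intended to drive selective expression in defined brain regions and cell types. For this particular design the recorded outcome is negative: expression of the reporter gene was not detected in the brain or eye. It therefore serves mainly as a documented reference for a PITX3 MiniPromoter design that did not yield detectable expression, which is useful for comparison with other designs or as a starting point for redesign. The record notes that it is available under academic and nonprofit terms only.
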