>Addgene plasmid #29063 | pEMS1147 | addgene partial sequence | sequence record 41405 | EGFP-N 5'-CGTCGCCGTCCAGCTCGACCAG-3'
CCTTGCTCACCATGGTGGCGGCGAAGTTCCTATACCTTTTGAAGAATAGGAACTTCGGCGCGCCAGACTC
CCAGTAGCGGCGGCTGCGGCGGCGATCTANAGGGCAGGCAGGGGCCAGGGGCCGGGCACCCGGCCGGAGT
GGGGGCCGCCCCCCTGCTCCCGGGCCGCCTCTCCGCTCGGGCGCTCCTGGACTCTCGGAGGGAGTGAGCC
TCACCGCGTACTGCCACCCCCAGCCGGCGCCCATTCACTTTATGGCAGACCAGGGCGCCCCCAGCCCGCC
GCGGCGAGCCGCGCGCGTCAGGCCCCGCCCCTTTCCAGCTGCCCTGCTGGGGCTCCGCCCTTTCCAGCTG
TGGATCTCCAGGCCCCGCCTTTGAGGGAGGGGTCTGGCCGGCGAGACGCCAAGAACCCCGCCCTCTGGCC
AATCAGAAGCGCTCTTCAGCAACTCGGCCGCGCCCCTCCCCACGTGGCAGAGACCGCGCTCCGGCTAGGA
CGCTTAGGCAGAGCCAAGTGGGCGAGAGTAGAGTGGTCCCGGTAGCCACGGGTAAAAGGGATCGGCTGGC
AGCGAAGTGGGTTGGGCCGCTACCCCGAGGAAAGTGGATCGGCGCCAGGTGGGAAGGCGCACGGGGCCGC
CGGGTCTCAGCGCTCAGACTTCTCTGCCACTCAAGTTTCGCCGATTTTCTCCACTTGTCGCTGTCCGTCT
CTCCTCCCTTTTGTCTCTGTTCCAATCCTCCCTGGG
