>Addgene plasmid #29063 | pEMS1147 | addgene partial sequence | sequence record 42427 | pEMS1307-fwd 5'-ccgcacgtctaagaaaccat-3'
GGCGTATCACGAGGCCCTTTCGTCTTCAAGAATTAATTCCGATCATATTCAATAACCCTTAATGAATTCG
AGCTCCTAGGCCGGCCGAGTGTTTGACCATTCTAAGGACAGGGGCTCATGGGGCCGAGGAGCTATTGCTG
GACCTTGGAATCCCTAAAACGAGACCTGGGGCAGCTGAACTCCGGTGCCTTGGGAACAGGTCGAGAATGG
GAGGGCGGACTGCAGACCTGGGGCCAGGACTTGGGAAAAGGGAAACTCAGGGTAAGAACCAGGGGATAGG
GAAGGGGGAGACTCAGAGGATCCGGAACGAAGCCGGAGACTTGAAACCAGGATAGGGGCTTCGCGAGGCA
GGGAGTAGGGAGTCTGGAAACCATTACCAGAAAGCGCCCTGGAATCCCAGGGCACGGGGCAGGCGGCCAG
GGAGCGAAAGGGGTTACAGAGGCCCTGGCCAGCGGGGGAGCTGGCGGGGCGGCCCCCAGTGTGGGGGCAG
TTGACGGCGCCCGATGCCCCTCGGCCTAGGCTCAGACTCCTGGGGCTGGGAGCCGGGGTGCGCCTGGTCG
CACACGCTTCTCTTCCCAGCTGCTCCGCAGTTGGAATAGGAGCTGTGTTGTGAGAGCCCGGCCGCGACTG
AGTCAGATGGCCGCTGTGCGGATCAGAGTGACCAGGCGGCGGGTATAGTGGATCTGGCTTGGGGTGTCTG
GGCCCAGAAGGGTCCTGACTTGAGGCCGCCTCAGAATCGGACAGAATGTCCGCGGTGCATGGGGCTCGGA
GCGGACAGAATGTCCGGGTAGCGAAGTGGGTCTCTCCGGAGCGGGAGTTGTGTCTGGCAGTGGCGGACAG
AATG
